Addgene plasmid #239128: pLS418
Purpose: (Empty Backbone) Minimal centromeric shuttle vector depleted of restriction sites outside the polylinker region, yeast selection marker natMX6
Depositing lab: Sahand Jamal Rahi. Depositing organization: Swiss Federal Institute of Technology (EPFL). Publication: Minimal shuttle vectors for Saccharomyces cerevisiae. Scutteri L, Barth P, Rahi SJ. Synth Biol (Oxf). 2025 May 21;10(1):ysaf010. doi: 10.1093/synbio/ysaf010. eCollection 2025. PubMed 40612073.
Backbone
  Vector backbone: pLS418
  Backbone size (bp): 3253
  Vector type: Bacterial Expression, Yeast Expression ; Centromeric
  Selectable markers: Nourseothricin (clonNAT)
Growth in bacteria
  Bacterial resistance: Ampicillin, 100 μg/mL
  Growth temperature: 37°C
  Growth strain: DH5alpha
  Copy number: Low Copy
Gene/Insert
  Sequencing primers: 5′ M13 fwd; 3′ M13 rev
Terms and licenses: Academic/Nonprofit Terms; Industry Terms: Not Available to Industry
How to cite: pLS418 was a gift from Sahand Jamal Rahi (Addgene plasmid # 239128 ; http://n2t.net/addgene:239128 ; RRID:Addgene_239128)
