[The description below was written by a language model from this plasmid's Addgene catalogue record and pLannotate feature annotations shown in this document.]
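Description:
pLS418 is an empty-backbone, minimal centromeric shuttle vector for moving DNA between Escherichia coli and Saccharomyces cerevisiae. At 3,253 bp it is very compact, and according to the record it has been depleted of restriction sites outside the polylinker, so that enzymes cutting in the cloning region are more likely to be unique in the plasmid. No insert is present; the vector is meant to receive a user's fragment.

For propagation in bacteria the plasmid carries a bla (AmpR) cassette under its own promoter, conferring ampicillin resistance, followed by a ColE1/pUC-type origin of replication. The feature annotation describes this origin class as high copy, whereas the catalogue entry lists the plasmid as low copy; the record does not resolve this difference. In yeast, a CEN6 centromere fused to an autonomously replicating sequence (CEN/ARS) provides replication and stable segregation at roughly one to a few copies per cell, which suits experiments needing near-native gene dosage. Yeast selection is by the natMX6 marker: a streptothricin acetyltransferase coding sequence (annotated by similarity to the Streptomyces lavendulae sta protein) placed between the Ashbya gossypii TEF promoter and TEF terminator, giving dominant resistance to nourseothricin (clonNAT) and therefore not requiring an auxotrophic host strain.

The cloning site is a pUC18/19-derived polylinker fragment located between CEN/ARS and the marker, next to a very short lacZα remnant that is too small to indicate blue/white screening. Inserts can be sequenced with standard M13 forward and reverse primers. No yeast promoter or terminator flanks the polylinker in the annotation, so expression elements would have to come with the insert.
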