Features (pLannotate 1.2.2; 9 found; start..end, strand, type, name):
      1..64      +  promoter       AmpR promoter: bla
     65..924     +  CDS            AmpR (fragment): β-lactamase; bla; confers resistance to ampicillin, carbenicillin, and related antibiotics
    948..1536    +  rep_origin     ori: high-copy-number ColE1/pMB1/pBR322/pUC origin of replication
   1537..2040    +  misc_feature   CEN/ARS: S. cerevisiae CEN6 centromere fused to an autonomously replicating sequence
   2063..2107    +  misc_feature   MCS (fragment): pUC18/19 multiple cloning site
   2114..2130    +  CDS            lacZα (fragment): LacZα fragment of β-galactosidase; lacZ fragment
   2131..2474    +  promoter       TEF promoter: Ashbya gossypii TEF promoter
   2469..3047    +  CDS            sta: STA_STRLA - Experimental evidence at protein level: Swiss-Prot protein existence level 1. Involved in resistance to streptothricin, a broad-spectrum antibiotic produced by streptomycetes. Detoxifies streptothricin via acetylation of the beta amino group of the first beta-lysyl moiety of streptothricin. From Streptomyces lavendulae.
   3056..3253    +  terminator     TEF terminator: Ashbya gossypii TEF terminator
>Addgene plasmid #239128 | pLS418 | addgene full sequence | sequence record 474393 | Addgene NGS Result
TATGTATCCGCTCATGAGACAATAACCCTGATAAATGCTTCAATAATATTGAAAAAGGAAGAGTATGAGT
ATTCAACATTTCCGTGTCGCCCTTATTCCCTTTTTTGCGGCATTTTGCCTTCCTGTTTTTGCTCACCCAG
AAACGCTGGTGAAAGTAAAAGATGCAGAAGATCAGTTGGGTGCGCGAGTGGGTTACATCGAACTGGACCT
CAACAGTGGTAAGATACTAGAGAGTTTTCGCCCCGAAGAACGATTCCCAATGATGTCCACTTTTAAGGTT
CTGCTATGTGGCGCGGTATTATCCCGTATTGACGCGGGGCAAGAGCAACTAGGTCGCCGCATACACTATT
CTCAGAATGACTTGGTTGAGTATTCACCAGTCACAGAAAAGCATCTTACGGATGGCATGACAGTAAGAGA
ATTATGTAGTGCTGCCATAACGATGAGTGATAACACGGCGGCGAACTTACTTCTGACAACGATTGGAGGA
CCAAAGGAGCTAACCGCTTTTTTGCACAACATGGGGGATCATGTAACTCGCCTTGATCGTTGGGAACCAG
AGCTGAATGAAGCCATACCAAACGACGAGCGTGACACCACGATGCCTGTTGCTATGGCAACAACCTTGCG
GAAACTATTAACTGGCGAACTACTTACTCTAGCTTCCCGGCAACAGTTAATAGACTGGATGGAGGCTGAT
AAAGTTGCAGGACCACTTCTGCGCTCTGCGCTTCCGGCTGGCTGGTTTATTGCTGATAAATCTGGGGCCG
GAGAGCGTGGGTCACGCGGTATCATAGCAGCACTAGGGCCAGATGGTAAGCCCTCCCGTATCGTAGTTAT
CTACACGACGGGGAGCCAGGCAACTATGGATGAACGAAATAGACAGATCGCTGAGATAGGTGCGTCACTG
ATTAAGCATTGGTAGTAGAAAAGATCAAAGGATCTTCTTGAGATCCTTTTTTTCTGCGCGTAATCTGCTG
CTTGCAAACAAAAAAACCACCGCTACCAGCGGTGGTTTGTTTGCCGGATCAAGAGCTACCAACTCTTTTT
CCGAAGGTAACTGGCTTCAGCAGAGCGCAGATACCAAATACTGTCCTTCTAGTGTAGCCGTAGTTAGGCC
ACCACTTCAAGAACTCTGTAGCACCGCCTACATACCTCGCTCTGCTAATCCTGTTACCAGTGGCTGCTGC
CAGTGGCGATAAGTCGTGTCTTACCGGGTTGGACTCAAGACGATAGTTACCGGATAAGGCGCAGCGGTCG
GGCTGAACGGGGGGTTCGTGCACACAGCCCAGCTTGGAGCGAACGACCTACACCGAACTGAGATACCTAC
AGCGTGAGCTATGAGAAAGCGCCACGCTTCCCGAAGGGAGAAAGGCGGACAGGTATCCGGTAAGCGGCAG
GGTCGGAACAGGAGAGCGCACGAGGGAGCTTCCAGGGGGAAACGCCTGGTATCTTTATAGTCCTGTCGGG
TTTCGCCACCTCTGACTTGAGCGTCGATTTTTGTGATGCTCGTCAGGGGGGCGGAGCCTATGGAAAATCA
CGTGCTATAAAAATAATTATAATTTAAATTTTTTAATATAAATATATAAATTAAAAATAGAAAGTAAAAA
AAGAAATTAAAGAAAAAATAGTTTTTGTTTTCCGAAGATGTAAAAGACTCTAGGGGGATCGCCAACAAAT
ACTACCTTTTATCTTGCTCTTCCTGCTCTCAGGTATTAATGCCGAATTGTTTCATCTTGTCTGTGTAGAA
GACCACACACGAAAATCCTGTGATTTTACATTTTACTTATCGTTAATCGAATGTATATCTATTTAATCTG
CTTTTCTTGTCTAATAAATATATATGTAAAGTACGCTTTTTGTTGAAATTTTTTAAACCTTTGTTTATTT
TTTTTTCTTCATTCCGTAACTCTTCTACCTTCTTTATTTACTTTCTAAAATCCAAATACAAAACATAAAA
ATAAATAAACACAGAGTAAATTCCCAAATTATTCCATCATTAAAAGATACGAGGCGCGTGTAAGTTACAG
GCAAGCGATCCAGGAAACAGCTATGACGCGCGCGAGCTCGGTACCCGGGATCCTCTAGAGTCGACCTGCA
GGCATGCCCTAGGACTGGCCGTCGTTTTACGACATGGAGGCCCAGAATACCCTCCTTGACAGTCTTGACG
TGCGCAGCTCAGGGGCATGATGTGACTGTCGCCCGTACATTTAGCCCATACATCCCCATGTATAATCATT
TGCATCCATACATTTTGATGGCCGCACGGCGCGAAGCAAAAATTACGGCTCCTCGCTGCAGACCTGCGAG
CAGGGAAACGCTCCCCTCACAGACGCGTTGAATTGTCCCCACGCCGCGCCCCTGTAGAGAAATATAAAAG
GTTAGGATTTGCCACTGAGGTTCTTCTTTCATATACTTCCTTTTAAAATCTTGCTAGGATACAGTTCTCA
CATCACATCCGAACATAAACAACCATGGGAACCACTCTTGACGACACGGCTTACCGCTACCGCACCAGTG
TTCCGGGGGACGCAGAGGCAATCGAGGCACTGGATGGTTCCTTCACCACCGACACCGTATTCCGCGTCAC
CGCCACCGGGGACGGCTTCACCCTGCGGGAAGTGCCAGTGGACCCGCCCCTGACCAAAGTGTTCCCCGAC
GACGAATCGGACGACGAATCGGACGACGGGGAGGACGGCGACCCGGACTCACGGACGTTCGTAGCGTATG
GGGACGACGGCGACCTGGCGGGCTTCGTGGTCATCTCGTACTCAGCGTGGAACCGACGGCTGACCGTCGA
GGACATCGAGGTAGCCCCGGAACACCGGGGTCACGGGGTCGGGCGAGCGTTGATGGGGCTGGCGACGGAG
TTCGCAGGCGAACGGGGGGCTGGTCATCTCTGGCTGGAAGTCACCAACGTAAACGCACCCGCGATCCACG
CGTACCGACGAATGGGGTTCACCCTCTGCGGCCTGGACACCGCCCTGTACGACGGGACCGCCTCGGACGG
CGAACGGCAGGCACTCTACATGAGTATGCCCTGCCCCTAATCAATACTGACAATAAAAAGATTCTTGTTT
TCAAGAACTTGTCATTTGTATAGTTTTTTTATATTGTAGTTGTTCTATTTTAATCAAATGTTAGCGTGAT
TTATATTTTTTTTCGCCTCGACATCATCTGCCCAGATGCGAAGTTAAGTGCGCAGAAAGTAATATCATGC
GTCAATCGTATGTGAATGATGGTCGCTATACTG
